Addgene plasmid #38903: ARHGAP15
Purpose: Bacterial expression for structure determination; may not be full ORF
Depositing lab: Nicola Burgess-Brown. Depositing organization: University of Oxford.
Backbone
  Vector backbone: pNIC28-Bsa4
  Backbone manufacturer: SGC
  Vector type: Bacterial Expression
Growth in bacteria
  Bacterial resistance: Kanamycin, 50 μg/mL
  Growth temperature: 37°C
  Growth strain: Mach1
  Copy number: Low Copy
Gene/Insert
  Gene/Insert name: ARHGAP15 (alt names: ARHGAP15; PDB:3BYI)
  Species: H. sapiens (human)
  Insert size (bp): 723
  Entrez Gene: ARHGAP15 (a.k.a. BM-024, BM046)
  Tag / fusion protein: His Tev (N terminal on insert)
  Cloning method: Ligation Independent Cloning
  Sequencing primers: 5′ T7; 3′ T7-term
Terms and licenses: Academic/Nonprofit Terms; Industry Terms: Not Available to Industry
How to cite: ARHGAP15 was a gift from Nicola Burgess-Brown (Addgene plasmid # 38903 ; http://n2t.net/addgene:38903 ; RRID:Addgene_38903)
