[The description below was written by a language model from this plasmid's Addgene catalogue record.]
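Description:
ARHGAP15 is a bacterial expression plasmid built on the pNIC28-Bsa4 backbone from the SGC, carrying a 723 bp fragment of the human ARHGAP15 gene, which encodes a Rho GTPase-activating protein. The record notes that the insert may not be the full open reading frame. This fits its stated purpose of producing protein for structure determination, where a defined domain or truncated construct is commonly expressed rather than the whole protein. The alternative name links the construct to a deposited Protein Data Bank structure. The insert was introduced by ligation-independent cloning, which allows directional, in-frame insertion without restriction digestion and ligation of the insert.

The coding sequence is fused at its N terminus to a histidine tag followed by a TEV protease recognition site. The recombinant protein can therefore be captured by immobilised metal affinity chromatography and the tag then cleaved off to leave near-native protein for crystallisation or other biophysical work. The promoter is not explicitly stated in the record, but the listed T7 and T7-terminator sequencing primers indicate that the insert sits between T7 promoter and terminator elements, which implies expression in an E. coli host supplying T7 RNA polymerase. The plasmid is selected with kanamycin, is described as low copy, and is propagated in the Mach1 cloning strain. The origin of replication is not given, and no feature table was supplied, so other backbone elements cannot be confirmed from the record.
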