>Addgene plasmid #38903 | ARHGAP15 | depositor partial sequence | sequence record 48961 | ARHGAP15 sequence 723 bps
ATGCACCATCATCATCATCATTCTTCTGGTGTAGATCTGGGTACCGAGAACCTGTACTTCCAATCCATGA
GACCTTCCCTGAAAACTCTGCAAGAAAAAGGACTTATTAAAGATCAAATTTTTGGCTCTCATCTGCACAA
AGTGTGTGAACGTGAAAATTCCACAGTTCCGTGGTTTGTAAAGCAATGCATTGAAGCTGTTGAGAAAAGA
GGTCTAGATGTTGATGGAATATATCGAGTTAGTGGCAATCTGGCAACAATACAGAAGTTAAGATTTATTG
TCAACCAAGAAGAGAAGCTGAATTTGGACGACAGCCAGTGGGAGGACATCCACGTTGTCACCGGAGCACT
GAAGATGTTTTTCCGGGAGCTGCCTGAGCCGCTCTTCCCTTACAGTTTCTTTGAGCAGTTTGTGGAAGCG
ATCAAAAAGCAAGACAACAACACAAGAATTGAAGCTGTAAAATCTCTTGTACAAAAACTCCCTCCGCCAA
ATCGTGACACCATGAAAGTCCTCTTTGGACATCTAACTAAGATAGTGGCCAAAGCCTCCAAGAACCTCAT
GTCCACGCAAAGCTTGGGGATTGTATTTGGACCTACCCTTCTGCGAGCTGAAAATGAAACAGGAAACATG
GCGATCCACATGGTCTACCAGAACCAGATAGCTGAGCTCATGCTGAGTGAGTACAGTAAGATCTTCGGCT
CAGAGTGACAGTAAAGGTGGATA
