>Addgene plasmid #38903 | ARHGAP15 | addgene partial sequence | sequence record 51357 | T7_term
GTGTGTGCTCGAGTGCGGCCGCAAGCTTGTCGACGGAGCTCGAATTCGGATCCGTATCCACCTTTACTGT
CACTCTGAGCCGAAGATCTTACTGTACTCACTCAGCATGAGCTCAGCTATCTGGTTCTGGTAGACCATGT
GGATCGCCATGTTTCCTGTTTCATTTTCAGCTCGCAGAAGGGTAGGTCCAAATACAATCCCCAAGCTTTG
CGTGGACATGAGGTTCTTGGAGGCTTTGGCCACTATCTTAGTTAGATGTCCAAAGAGGACTTTCATGGTG
TCACGATTTGGCGGAGGGAGTTTTTGTACAAGAGATTTTACAGCTTCAATTCTTGTGTTGTTGTCTTGCT
TTTTGATCGCTTCCACAAACTGCTCAAAGAAACTGTAAGGGAAGAGCGGCTCAGGCAGCTCCCGGAAAAA
CATCTTCAGTGCTCCGGTGACAACGTGGATGTCCTCCCACTGGCTGTCGTCCAAATTCAGCTTCTCTTCT
TGGTTGACAATAAATCTTAACTTCTGTATTGTTGCCAGATTGCCACTAACTCGATATATTCCATCAACAT
CTAGACCTCTTTTCTCAACAGCTTCAATGCATTGCTTTACAAACCACGGAACTGTGGAATTTTCACGTTC
ACACACTTTGTGCAGATGAGAGCCAAAAATTTGATCTTTAATAAGTCCTTTTTCTTGCAGAGTTTTCAGG
GAAGGTCTCATGGATTGGAAGTACAGGTTCTCGGTACCCAGATCTACACCAGAAGAATGATGATGATGAT
GGTGCATATGTATATCTCCTTCTTAAAGTTAAACAAAATTATTTCTAGAGGGGAATTGTTATCCGCTCAC
AATTCCCCTATAGTGAGTCGTATTAA
