>Addgene plasmid #38903 | ARHGAP15 | addgene partial sequence | sequence record 51358 | T7 5'-TAATACGACTCACTATAGGG-3'
GTAGATCTGGGTACCGAGAACCTGTACTTCCAATCCATGAGACCTTCCCTGAAAACTCTGCAAGAAAAAG
GACTTATTAAAGATCAAATTTTTGGCTCTCATCTGCACAAAGTGTGTGAACGTGAAAATTCCACAGTTCC
GTGGTTTGTAAAGCAATGCATTGAAGCTGTTGAGAAAAGAGGTCTAGATGTTGATGGAATATATCGAGTT
AGTGGCAATCTGGCAACAATACAGAAGTTAAGATTTATTGTCAACCAAGAAGAGAAGCTGAATTTGGACG
ACAGCCAGTGGGAGGACATCCACGTTGTCACCGGAGCACTGAAGATGTTTTTCCGGGAGCTGCCTGAGCC
GCTCTTCCCTTACAGTTTCTTTGAGCAGTTTGTGGAAGCGATCAAAAAGCAAGACAACAACACAAGAATT
GAAGCTGTAAAATCTCTTGTACAAAAACTCCCTCCGCCAAATCGTGACACCATGAAAGTCCTCTTTGGAC
ATCTAACTAAGATAGTGGCCAAAGCCTCCAAGAACCTCATGTCCACGCAAAGCTTGGGGATTGTATTTGG
ACCTACCCTTCTGCGAGCTGAAAATGAAACAGGAAACATGGCGATCCACATGGTCTACCAGAACCAGATA
GCTGAGCTCATGCTGAGTGAGTACAGTAAGATCTTCGGCTCAGAGTGACAGTAAAGGTGGATACGGATCC
GAATTCGAGCTCCGTCGACAAGCTTGCGGCCGCACTCGAGCACCACCACCACCACCACTGAGATCCGGCT
GCTAACAAAAGCCCCGAAAGGAAGCTGAGTTGGCTGCTGCCACCGCTGAGCAATAACCTAGCATAACCCC
TT
